Addgene plasmid #231751: pFRT-TO-FLAG(N)-CDC73
Purpose: Expression in Flp-IN human cells
Depositing lab: Jesper Svejstrup. Depositing organization: University of Copenhagen. Publication: PAF1C-mediated activation of CDK12/13 kinase activity is critical for CTD phosphorylation and transcript elongation. Lopez Martinez D, Todorovski I, Noe Gonzalez M, Rusimbi C, Blears D, Khallou N, Han Z, Dirac-Svejstrup AB, Svejstrup JQ. Mol Cell. 2025 May 15;85(10):1952-1967.e8. doi: 10.1016/j.molcel.2025.04.012. Epub 2025 May 1. PubMed 40315851.
Backbone
  Vector backbone: pFRT-TO
  Vector type: Mammalian Expression
  Selectable markers: Hygromycin
Growth in bacteria
  Bacterial resistance: Ampicillin, 100 μg/mL
  Growth temperature: 37°C
  Growth strain: DH5alpha
  Copy number: High Copy
Gene/Insert
  Gene/Insert name: CDC73
  Species: H. sapiens (human)
  Mutation: siCDC73#6 and #8 resistant
  Entrez Gene: CDC73 (a.k.a. C1orf28, FIHP, HPTJT, HRPT1, HRPT2, HYX)
  Tag / fusion protein: Flag-3C (N terminal on insert)
  Cloning method: Gibson Cloning
Terms and licenses: Academic/Nonprofit Terms; Industry Terms: Not Available to Industry
Depositor comments: Please visit https://doi.org/10.1101/2024.10.14.618141 for bioRxiv preprint.
How to cite: pFRT-TO-FLAG(N)-CDC73 was a gift from Jesper Svejstrup (Addgene plasmid # 231751 ; http://n2t.net/addgene:231751 ; RRID:Addgene_231751)
