[The description below was written by a language model from this plasmid's Addgene catalogue record and pLannotate feature annotations shown in this document.]
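Description:
pFRT-TO-FLAG(N)-CDC73 is a mammalian expression plasmid built on the pFRT-TO backbone and intended for site-specific integration into human Flp-In cell lines. In bacteria it is maintained at high copy through a ColE1/pUC-type origin and selected with ampicillin via the bla gene. The feature table also picks up backbone remnants, including a partial f1 origin and a lac promoter/operator region.

The payload is human CDC73, a subunit of the PAF1 complex that associates with RNA polymerase II. It carries an N-terminal FLAG epitope followed by an HRV 3C (PreScission) protease site, so the tag can be used for detection or affinity purification and then cleaved off. The coding sequence carries changes that make the transcript resistant to two CDC73-targeting siRNAs. This suits knockdown-and-rescue experiments in which the endogenous protein is depleted while the tagged version remains. Expression is driven by the CMV enhancer and promoter, followed by two short elements annotated as tet operator-containing fragments. That arrangement is consistent with a tetracycline-regulated "TO" design, in which Tet repressor supplied by the host line holds the promoter off until tetracycline or doxycycline is added. The record itself does not spell out inducibility. The transcript ends at a bGH polyadenylation signal.

Downstream lies an FRT site placed directly in front of a hygromycin resistance gene with an SV40 poly(A) signal. Only a small SV40 promoter fragment is annotated nearby. In Flp-In systems, FLP-mediated recombination at a genomic FRT site places this gene behind a resident promoter, so hygromycin resistance reports correct single-copy integration and yields isogenic stable lines.
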