Features (pLannotate 1.2.2; 23 found; start..end, strand, type, name):
    301..324     -  CDS            HRV 3C site: recognition and cleavage site for human rhinovirus 3C and PreScission proteases
    331..351     -  CDS            FLAG (fragment): FLAG® epitope tag, followed by an enterokinase cleavage site
    440..473     -  promoter       TRE3GV promoter (fragment): 3rd-generation Tet-responsive promoter that can be activated by binding of Tet-On® 3G, optimized for retroviral and lentiviral vectors
    481..500     -  promoter       PLtetO-1 promoter (fragment): modified phage lambda PL promoter with tet operator sites (Lutz and Bujard, 1997)
    502..521     -  promoter       PLtetO-1 promoter (fragment): modified phage lambda PL promoter with tet operator sites (Lutz and Bujard, 1997)
    523..726     -  promoter       CMV promoter: human cytomegalovirus (CMV) immediate early promoter
    727..1106    -  enhancer       CMV enhancer: human cytomegalovirus immediate early enhancer
   1261..1313    +  misc_feature   bom (fragment): basis of mobility region from pBR322
   1372..1476    +  promoter       AmpR promoter: bla
   1477..2337    +  CDS            AmpR: β-lactamase; bla; confers resistance to ampicillin, carbenicillin, and related antibiotics
   2508..3096    +  rep_origin     ori: high-copy-number ColE1/pMB1/pBR322/pUC origin of replication
   3279..3371    +  CDS            lacI (fragment): lac repressor; lacI; The lac repressor binds to the lac operator to inhibit transcription in E. coli. This inhibition can be relieved by adding lactose or isopropyl-β-D-thiogalactopyranoside (IPTG).
   3384..3405    +  protein_bind   CAP binding site: CAP binding activates transcription in the presence of cAMP. E. coli catabolite activator protein
   3420..3450    +  promoter       lac promoter: promoter for the E. coli lac operon
   3458..3474    +  protein_bind   lac operator: The lac repressor binds to the lac operator to inhibit transcription in E. coli. This inhibition can be relieved by adding lactose or isopropyl-β-D-thiogalactopyranoside (IPTG). lac repressor encoded by lacI
   3547..3668    -  polyA_signal   SV40 poly(A) signal: SV40 polyadenylation signal
   3663..3788    -  CDS            ble (fragment): BLE_KLEPN - Experimental evidence at protein level: Swiss-Prot protein existence level 1. Binding protein with a strong affinity to the bleomycin family of antibiotics. Binds to CL990; an antimitotic-antibiotic compound. From Klebsiella pneumoniae.
   3798..4820    -  CDS            HygR: aminoglycoside phosphotransferase from E. coli; aph(4)-Ia; confers resistance to hygromycin
   4828..4875    -  protein_bind   FRT: FLP-mediated recombination occurs in the 8-bp core sequence TCTAGAAA (Turan and Bode, 2011). FLP recombinase from the Saccharomyces cerevisiae 2μ plasmid
   4880..5113    -  rep_origin     f1 ori (fragment) (sequence partly withheld): f1 bacteriophage origin of replication; arrow indicates direction of (+) strand synthesis
   5134..5155    -  promoter       SV40 promoter (fragment): SV40 enhancer and early promoter
   5159..5383    -  polyA_signal   bGH poly(A) signal: bovine growth hormone polyadenylation signal
   5454..300     -  CDS            CDC73 (across the origin) (sequence withheld): CDC73_HUMAN - Also known as C1orf28, HRPT2. Experimental evidence at protein level: Swiss-Prot protein existence level 1. Tumor suppressor probably involved in transcriptional and post-transcriptional control pathways. May be involved in cell cycle progression through the regulation of cyclin D1/PRAD1 expression. Component of the PAF1 complex (PAF1C) which has multiple functions during transcription by RNA polymerase II and is implicated in regulation of development and maintenance of embryonic stem cell pluripotency. PAF1C associates with RNA polymerase II through interaction with POLR2A CTD
>Addgene plasmid #231751 | pFRT-TO-FLAG(N)-CDC73 | addgene full sequence | sequence record 461147 | Addgene NGS Result
[300 nt withheld, positions 1-300]
GGGTCCCTGAAAGAGGACTTCAAGATCGAGCTTGTCATCGTCGTCCTTGTAGTCCATAAGCTTAAGTTTA
AACGCTAGAGTCCGGAGGCTGGATCGGTCCCGGTGTCTTCTATGGAGGTCAAAACAGCGTGGATGGCGTC
TCCAGGCGATCTGACGGTTCACTAAACGAGCTCGTCGACGATCTCTATCACTGATAGGGAGATCTCTATC
ACTGATAGGGAGAGCTCTGCTTATATAGACCTCCCACCGTACACGCCTACCGCCCATTTGCGTCAATGGG
GCGGAGTTGTTACGACATTTTGGAAAGTCCCGTTGATTTTGGTGCCAAAACAAACTCCCATTGACGTCAA
TGGGGTGGAGACTTGGAAATCCCCGTGAGTCAAACCGCTATCCACGCCCATTGATGTACTGCCAAAACCG
CATCACCATGGTAATAGCGATGACTAATACGTAGATGTACTGCCAAGTAGGAAAGTCCCATAAGGTCATG
TACTGGGCATAATGCCAGGCGGGCCATTTACCGTCATTGACGTCAATAGGGGGCGTACTTGGCATATGAT
ACACTTGATGTACTGCCAAGTGGGCAGTTTACCGTAAATACTCCACCCATTGACGTCAATGGAAAGTCCC
TATTGGCGTTACTATGGGAACATACGTCATTATTGACGTCAATGGGCGGGGGTCGTTGGGCGGTCAGCCA
GGCGGGCCATTTACCGTAAGTTATGTAACGCGGAACTCCATATATGGGCTATGAACTAATGACCCCGTAA
TTGATTACTATTAATAACTAGTCAATAATCAATGTCAACGCGTATATCTGGCCCGTACATCGCGAAGCAG
CGCAAAACGCCTAACCCTAAGCAGATTCTTCATGCAATTGTCGGTCAAGCCTTGCCTTGTTGTAGCTTAA
ATTTTGCTCGCGCACTACTCAGCGACCTCCAACACACAAGCAGGGAGCAGATACTGGCTTAACTATGCGG
CATCAGAGCAGATTGTACTGAGAGTGCACCATAGGGGATCGGGAGATCTCCCGATCCGTCGACGTCAGGT
GGCACTTTTCGGGGAAATGTGCGCGGAACCCCTATTTGTTTATTTTTCTAAATACATTCAAATATGTATC
CGCTCATGAGACAATAACCCTGATAAATGCTTCAATAATATTGAAAAAGGAAGAGTATGAGTATTCAACA
TTTCCGTGTCGCCCTTATTCCCTTTTTTGCGGCATTTTGCCTTCCTGTTTTTGCTCACCCAGAAACGCTG
GTGAAAGTAAAAGATGCTGAAGATCAGTTGGGTGCACGAGTGGGTTACATCGAACTGGATCTCAACAGCG
GTAAGATCCTTGAGAGTTTTCGCCCCGAAGAACGTTTTCCAATGATGAGCACTTTTAAAGTTCTGCTATG
TGGCGCGGTATTATCCCGTATTGACGCCGGGCAAGAGCAACTCGGTCGCCGCATACACTATTCTCAGAAT
GACTTGGTTGAGTACTCACCAGTCACAGAAAAGCATCTTACGGATGGCATGACAGTAAGAGAATTATGCA
GTGCTGCCATAACCATGAGTGATAACACTGCGGCCAACTTACTTCTGACAACGATCGGAGGACCGAAGGA
GCTAACCGCTTTTTTGCACAACATGGGGGATCATGTAACTCGCCTTGATCGTTGGGAACCGGAGCTGAAT
GAAGCCATACCAAACGACGAGCGTGACACCACGATGCCTGTAGCAATGGCAACAACGTTGCGCAAACTAT
TAACTGGCGAACTACTTACTCTAGCTTCCCGGCAACAATTAATAGACTGGATGGAGGCGGATAAAGTTGC
AGGACCACTTCTGCGCTCGGCCCTTCCGGCTGGCTGGTTTATTGCTGATAAATCTGGAGCCGGTGAGCGT
GGGTCTCGCGGTATCATTGCAGCACTGGGGCCAGATGGTAAGCCCTCCCGTATCGTAGTTATCTACACGA
CGGGGAGTCAGGCAACTATGGATGAACGAAATAGACAGATCGCTGAGATAGGTGCCTCACTGATTAAGCA
TTGGTAACTGTCAGACCAAGTTTACTCATATATACTTTAGATTGATTTAAAACTTCATTTTTAATTTAAA
AGGATCTAGGTGAAGATCCTTTTTGATAATCTCATGACCAAAATCCCTTAACGTGAGTTTTCGTTCCACT
GAGCGTCAGACCCCGTAGAAAAGATCAAAGGATCTTCTTGAGATCCTTTTTTTCTGCGCGTAATCTGCTG
CTTGCAAACAAAAAAACCACCGCTACCAGCGGTGGTTTGTTTGCCGGATCAAGAGCTACCAACTCTTTTT
CCGAAGGTAACTGGCTTCAGCAGAGCGCAGATACCAAATACTGTTCTTCTAGTGTAGCCGTAGTTAGGCC
ACCACTTCAAGAACTCTGTAGCACCGCCTACATACCTCGCTCTGCTAATCCTGTTACCAGTGGCTGCTGC
CAGTGGCGATAAGTCGTGTCTTACCGGGTTGGACTCAAGACGATAGTTACCGGATAAGGCGCAGCGGTCG
GGCTGAACGGGGGGTTCGTGCACACAGCCCAGCTTGGAGCGAACGACCTACACCGAACTGAGATACCTAC
AGCGTGAGCTATGAGAAAGCGCCACGCTTCCCGAAGGGAGAAAGGCGGACAGGTATCCGGTAAGCGGCAG
GGTCGGAACAGGAGAGCGCACGAGGGAGCTTCCAGGGGGAAACGCCTGGTATCTTTATAGTCCTGTCGGG
TTTCGCCACCTCTGACTTGAGCGTCGATTTTTGTGATGCTCGTCAGGGGGGCGGAGCCTATGGAAAAACG
CCAGCAACGCGGCCTTTTTACGGTTCCTGGCCTTTTGCTGGCCTTTTGCTCACATGTTCTTTCCTGCGTT
ATCCCCTGATTCTGTGGATAACCGTATTACCGCCTTTGAGTGAGCTGATACCGCTCGCCGCAGCCGAACG
ACCGAGCGCAGCGAGTCAGTGAGCGAGGAAGCGGAAGAGCGCCCAATACGCAAACCGCCTCTCCCCGCGC
GTTGGCCGATTCATTAATGCAGCTGGCACGACAGGTTTCCCGACTGGAAAGCGGGCAGTGAGCGCAACGC
AATTAATGTGAGTTAGCTCACTCATTAGGCACCCCAGGCTTTACACTTTATGCTTCCGGCTCGTATGTTG
TGTGGAATTGTGAGCGGATAACAATTTCACACAGGAAACAGCTATGACCATGATTACGCCAAGCTCTAGC
TAGAGGTCGACGGTATACAGACATGATAAGATACATTGATGAGTTTGGACAAACCACAACTAGAATGCAG
TGAAAAAAATGCTTTATTTGTGAAATTTGTGATGCTATTGCTTTATTTGTAACCATTATAAGCTGCAATA
AACAAGTTGGGGTGGGCGAAGAACTCCAGCATGAGATCCCCGCGCTGGAGGATCATCCAGCCGGCGTCCC
GGAAAACGATTCCGAAGCCCAACCTTTCATAGAAGGCGGCGGTGGAATCGAAATCTCGTAGTACGTGCTA
TTCCTTTGCCCTCGGACGAGTGCTGGGGCGTCGGTTTCCACTATCGGCGAGTACTTCTACACAGCCATCG
GTCCAGACGGCCGCGCTTCTGCGGGCGATTTGTGTACGCCCGACAGTCCCGGCTCCGGATCGGACGATTG
CGTCGCATCGACCCTGCGCCCAAGCTGCATCATCGAAATTGCCGTCAACCAAGCTCTGATAGAGTTGGTC
AAGACCAATGCGGAGCATATACGCCCGGAGCCGCGGCGATCCTGCAAGCTCCGGATGCCTCCGCTCGAAG
TAGCGCGTCTGCTGCTCCATACAAGCCAACCACGGCCTCCAGAAGAAGATGTTGGCGACCTCGTATTGGG
AATCCCCGAACATCGCCTCGCTCCAGTCAATGACCGCTGTTATGCGGCCATTGTCCGTCAGGACATTGTT
GGAGCCGAAATCCGCGTGCACGAGGTGCCGGACTTCGGGGCAGTCCTCGGCCCAAAGCATCAGCTCATCG
AGAGCCTGCGCGACGGACGCACTGACGGTGTCGTCCATCACAGTTTGCCAGTGATACACATGGGGATCAG
CAATCGCGCATATGAAATCACGCCATGTAGTGTATTGACCGATTCCTTGCGGTCCGAATGGGCCGAACCC
GCTCGTCTGGCTAAGATCGGCCGCAGCGATCGCATCCATGGCCTCCGCGACCGGCTGCAGAACAGCGGGC
AGTTCGGTTTCAGGCAGGTCTTGCAACGTGACACCCTGTGCACGGCGGGAGATGCAATAGGTCAGGCTCT
CGCTGAATTCCCCAATGTCAAGCACTTCCGGAATCGGGAGCGCGGCCGATGCAAAGTGCCGATAAACATA
ACGATCTTTGTAGAAACCATCGGCGCAGCTATTTACCCGCAGGACATATCCACGCCCTCCTACATCGAAG
CTGAAAGCACGAGATTCTTCGCCCTCCGAGAGCTGCATCAGGTCGGAGACGCTGTCGAACTTTTCGATCA
GAAACTTCTCGACAGACGTCGCGGTGAGTTCAGGCTTTTTGGCCAAGGAAGTTCCTATACTTTCTAGAGA
ATAGGAACTTCGGAATAGGAACTTCTAGGTACGTGAACCATCACCCT
[91 nt withheld, positions 4898-4988]
G
[124 nt withheld, positions 4990-5113]
GGGGATACCCCCTAGAGCCCCAGCTGGTTCTTTCCGCCTCAGAAGCCATAGAGCCCACCGCATCCCCAGC
ATGCCTGCTATTGTCTTCCCAATCCTCCCCCTTGCTGTCCTGCCCCACCCCACCCCCCAGAATAGAATGA
CACCTACTCAGACAATGCGATGCAATTTCCTCATTTTATTAGGAAAGGACAGTGGGAGTGGCACCTTCCA
GGGTCAAGGAAGGCACGGGGGAGGGGCAAACAACAGATGGCTGGCAACTAGAAGGCACAGTCGAGGCTGA
TCAGCGGGTTTAAACGGGCCCTCTAGACTCGAGCGGCCGCCACTGTGCTGGATATCATCA
[1293 nt withheld, positions 5454-6746]
